>Addgene plasmid #81755 | pDONR223_TRAF3_WT | addgene full sequence | sequence record 168862 | Addgene NGS Result
CTTTCCTGCGTTATCCCCTGATTCTGTGGATAACCGTATTACCGCCTTTGAGTGAGCTGATACCGCTCGC
CGCAGCCGAACGACCGAGCGCAGCGAGTCAGTGAGCGAGGAAGCGGAAGAGCGCCCAATACGCAAACCGC
CTCTCCCCGCGCGTTGGCCGATTCATTAATGCAGCTGGCACGACAGGTTTCCCGACTGGAAAGCGGGCAG
TGAGCGCAACGCAATTAATACGCGTACCGCTAGCCAGGAAGAGTTTGTAGAAACGCAAAAAGGCCATCCG
TCAGGATGGCCTTCTGCTTAGTTTGATGCCTGGCAGTTTATGGCGGGCGTCCTGCCCGCCACCCTCCGGG
CCGTTGCTTCACAACGTTCAAATCCGCTCCCGGCGGATTTGTCCTACTCAGGAGAGCGTTCACCGACAAA
CAACAGATAAAACGAAAGGCCCAGTCTTCCGACTGAGCCTTTCGTTTTATTTGATGCCTGGCAGTTCCCT
ACTCTCGCGTTAACGCTAGCATGGATGTTTTCCCAGTCACGACGTTGTAAAACGACGGCCAGTCTTAAGC
TCGGGCCCCAAATAATGATTTTATTTTGACTGATAGTGACCTGTTCGTTGCAACAAATTGATGAGCAATG
CTTTTTTATAATGCCAACTTTGTACAAAAAAGTTGGCACCATGGAGTCGAGTAAAAAGATGGACTCTCCT
GGCGCGCTGCAGACTAACCCGCCGCTAAAGCTGCACACTGACCGCAGTGCTGGGACGCCAGTTTTTGTCC
CTGAACAAGGAGGTTACAAGGAAAAGTTTGTGAAGACCGTGGAGGACAAGTACAAGTGTGAGAAGTGCCA
CCTGGTGCTGTGCAGCCCGAAGCAGACCGAGTGTGGGCACCGCTTCTGCGAGAGCTGCATGGCGGCCCTG
CTGAGCTCTTCAAGTCCAAAATGTACAGCGTGTCAAGAGAGCATCGTTAAAGATAAGGTGTTTAAGGATA
ATTGCTGCAAGAGAGAAATTCTGGCTCTTCAGATCTATTGTCGGAATGAAAGCAGAGGTTGTGCAGAGCA
GTTAATGCTGGGACATCTGCTGGTGCATTTAAAAAATGATTGCCATTTTGAAGAACTTCCATGTGTGCGT
CCTGACTGCAAAGAAAAGGTCTTGAGGAAAGACCTGCGAGACCACGTGGAGAAGGCGTGTAAATACCGGG
AAGCCACATGCAGCCACTGCAAGAGTCAGGTTCCGATGATCGCGCTGCAGAAACACGAAGACACCGACTG
TCCCTGCGTGGTGGTGTCCTGCCCTCACAAGTGCAGCGTCCAGACTCTCCTGAGGAGCGAGTTGAGTGCA
CACTTGTCAGAGTGTGTCAATGCCCCCAGCACCTGTAGTTTTAAGCGCTATGGCTGCGTTTTTCAGGGGA
CAAACCAGCAGATCAAGGCCCACGAGGCCAGCTCCGCCGTGCAGCACGTCAACCTGCTGAAGGAGTGGAG
CAACTCGCTCGAAAAGAAGGTTTCCTTGTTGCAGAATGAAAGTGTAGAAAAAAACAAGAGCATACAAAGT
TTGCACAATCAGATATGTAGCTTTGAAATTGAAATTGAGAGACAAAAGGAAATGCTTCGAAATAATGAAT
CCAAAATCCTTCATTTACAGCGAGTGATAGACAGCCAAGCAGAGAAACTGAAGGAGCTTGACAAGGAGAT
CCGGCCCTTCCGGCAGAACTGGGAGGAAGCAGACAGCATGAAGAGCAGCGTGGAGTCCCTCCAGAACCGC
GTGACCGAGCTGGAGAGCGTGGACAAGAGCGCGGGGCAAGTGGCTCGGAACACAGGCCTGCTGGAGTCCC
AGCTGAGCCGGCATGACCAGATGCTGAGTGTGCACGACATCCGCCTAGCCGACATGGACCTGCGCTTCCA
GGTCCTGGAGACCGCCAGCTACAATGGAGTGCTCATCTGGAAGATTCGCGACTACAAGCGGCGGAAGCAG
GAGGCCGTCATGGGGAAGACCCTGTCCCTTTACAGCCAGCCTTTCTACACTGGTTACTTTGGCTATAAGA
TGTGTGCCAGGGTCTACCTGAACGGGGACGGGATGGGGAAGGGGACGCACTTGTCGCTGTTTTTTGTCAT
CATGCGTGGAGAATATGATGCCCTGCTTCCTTGGCCGTTTAAGCAGAAAGTGACACTCATGCTGATGGAT
CAGGGGTCCTCTCGACGTCATTTGGGAGATGCATTCAAGCCCGACCCCAACAGCAGCAGCTTCAAGAAGC
CCACTGGAGAGATGAATATCGCCTCTGGCTGCCCAGTCTTTGTGGCCCAAACTGTTCTAGAAAATGGGAC
ATATATTAAAGATGATACAATTTTTATTAAAGTCATAGTGGATACTTCGGATCTGCCCGATCCCTGATTG
CCAACTTTCTTGTACAAAGTTGGCATTATAAGAAAGCATTGCTTATCAATTTGTTGCAACGAACAGGTCA
CTATCAGTCAAAATAAAATCATTATTTGCCATCCAGCTGATATCCCCTATAGTGAGTCGTATTACATGGT
CATAGCTGTTTCCTGGCAGCTCTGGCCCGTGTCTCAAAATCTCTGATGTTACATTGCACAAGATAAAAAT
ATATCATCATGCCTCCTCTAGACCAGCCAGGACAGAAATGCCTCGACTTCGCTGCTACCCAAGGTTGCCG
GGTGACGCACACCGTGGAAACGGATGAAGGCACGAACCCAGTGGACATAAGCCTGTTCGGTTCGTAAGCT
GTAATGCAAGTAGCGTATGCGCTCACGCAACTGGTCCAGAACCTTGACCGAACGCAGCGGTGGTAACGGC
GCAGTGGCGGTTTTCATGGCTTGTTATGACTGTTTTTTTGGGGTACAGTCTATGCCTCGGGCATCCAAGC
AGCAAGCGCGTTACGCCGTGGGTCGATGTTTGATGTTATGGAGCAGCAACGATGTTACGCAGCAGGGCAG
TCGCCCTAAAACAAAGTTAAACATTATGAGGGAAGCGGTGATCGCCGAAGTATCGACTCAACTATCAGAG
GTAGTTGGCGTCATCGAGCGCCATCTCGAACCGACGTTGCTGGCCGTACATTTGTACGGCTCCGCAGTGG
ATGGCGGCCTGAAGCCACACAGTGATATTGATTTGCTGGTTACGGTGACCGTAAGGCTTGATGAAACAAC
GCGGCGAGCTTTGATCAACGACCTTTTGGAAACTTCGGCTTCCCCTGGAGAGAGCGAGATTCTCCGCGCT
GTAGAAGTCACCATTGTTGTGCACGACGACATCATTCCGTGGCGTTATCCAGCTAAGCGCGAACTGCAAT
TTGGAGAATGGCAGCGCAATGACATTCTTGCAGGTATCTTCGAGCCAGCCACGATCGACATTGATCTGGC
TATCTTGCTGACAAAAGCAAGAGAACATAGCGTTGCCTTGGTAGGTCCAGCGGCGGAGGAACTCTTTGAT
CCGGTTCCTGAACAGGATCTATTTGAGGCGCTAAATGAAACCTTAACGCTATGGAACTCGCCGCCCGACT
GGGCTGGCGATGAGCGAAATGTAGTGCTTACGTTGTCCCGCATTTGGTACAGCGCAGTAACCGGCAAAAT
CGCGCCGAAGGATGTCGCTGCCGACTGGGCAATGGAGCGCCTGCCGGCCCAGTATCAGCCCGTCATACTT
GAAGCTAGACAGGCTTATCTTGGACAAGAAGAAGATCGCTTGGCCTCGCGCGCAGATCAGTTGGAAGAAT
TTGTCCACTACGTGAAAGGCGAGATCACCAAGGTAGTCGGCAAATAACCCTCGAGCCACCCATGACCAAA
ATCCCTTAACGTGAGTTACGCGTCGTTCCACTGAGCGTCAGACCCCGTAGAAAAGATCAAAGGATCTTCT
TGAGATCCTTTTTTTCTGCGCGTAATCTGCTGCTTGCAAACAAAAAAACCACCGCTACCAGCGGTGGTTT
GTTTGCCGGATCAAGAGCTACCAACTCTTTTTCCGAAGGTAACTGGCTTCAGCAGAGCGCAGATACCAAA
TACTGTTCTTCTAGTGTAGCCGTAGTTAGGCCACCACTTCAAGAACTCTGTAGCACCGCCTACATACCTC
GCTCTGCTAATCCTGTTACCAGTGGCTGCTGCCAGTGGCGATAAGTCGTGTCTTACCGGGTTGGACTCAA
GACGATAGTTACCGGATAAGGCGCAGCGGTCGGGCTGAACGGGGGGTTCGTGCACACAGCCCAGCTTGGA
GCGAACGACCTACACCGAACTGAGATACCTACAGCGTGAGCTATGAGAAAGCGCCACGCTTCCCGAAGGG
AGAAAGGCGGACAGGTATCCGGTAAGCGGCAGGGTCGGAACAGGAGAGCGCACGAGGGAGCTTCCAGGGG
GAAACGCCTGGTATCTTTATAGTCCTGTCGGGTTTCGCCACCTCTGACTTGAGCGTCGATTTTTGTGATG
CTCGTCAGGGGGGCGGAGCCTATGGAAAAACGCCAGCAACGCGGCCTTTTTACGGTTCCTGGCCTTTTGC
TGGCCTTTTGCTCACATGTT
Features (pLannotate 1.2.2; 12 found; start..end, strand, type, name):
    121..213     +  CDS            lacI (fragment): lac repressor; lacI; The lac repressor binds to the lac operator to inhibit transcription in E. coli. This inhibition can be relieved by adding lactose or isopropyl-β-D-thiogalactopyranoside (IPTG).
    268..295     -  terminator     rrnB T2 terminator: transcription terminator T2 from the E. coli rrnB gene
    427..470     +  terminator     rrnB T1 terminator: Escherichia coli rrnB; transcription terminator T1 from the E. coli rrnB gene
    517..553     -  CDS            lacZα (fragment): LacZα fragment of β-galactosidase; lacZ fragment
    570..665     +  protein_bind   attL3: mutant version of attL; recombination site for the Gateway® LR reaction LR Clonase™
    671..2374    +  CDS            TRAF3: TRAF3_HUMAN - Also known as CAP1, CRAF1. Experimental evidence at protein level: Swiss-Prot protein existence level 1. Regulates pathways leading to the activation of NF-kappa-B and MAP kinases, and plays a central role in the regulation of B-cell survival. Part of signaling pathways leading to the production of cytokines and interferon. Required for normal antibody isotype switching from IgM to IgG. Plays a role T-cell dependent immune responses. Plays a role in the regulation of antiviral responses. Is an essential constituent of several E3 ubiquitin-protein ligase complexes. May have E3 ubi
   2382..2477    -  protein_bind   attL3: mutant version of attL; recombination site for the Gateway® LR reaction LR Clonase™
   2496..2514    -  promoter       T7 promoter: promoter for bacteriophage T7 RNA polymerase
   2704..2727    +  promoter       Pc promoter (fragment): intI1 (promoter lies within the coding sequence); class 1 integron promoter
   2903..2959    +  CDS            GmR (fragment): gentamycin acetyltransferase; aacC1; confers resistance to gentamycin
   2966..3757    +  CDS            SmR: aminoglycoside adenylyltransferase (Murphy, 1985); aadA; confers resistance to spectinomycin and streptomycin
   3850..4438    +  rep_origin     ori: high-copy-number ColE1/pMB1/pBR322/pUC origin of replication
