[The description below was written by a language model from this plasmid's Addgene catalogue record and pLannotate feature annotations shown in this document.]
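Description:
pDONR223_TRAF3_WT is a Gateway entry clone built on the Invitrogen pDONR223 backbone, carrying the wild-type human TRAF3 open reading frame (reference transcript NM_003300.3) as part of the Target Accelerator Plasmid Collection. It is a bacterial shuttle and storage vector rather than an expression construct. The sequenced plasmid is about 4.5 kb, replicates in E. coli from a high-copy ColE1/pUC-type origin, and is selected with spectinomycin through the aadA (SmR) aminoglycoside adenylyltransferase gene. Fragments of a class 1 integron Pc promoter and a gentamicin resistance gene lie just upstream of this marker. Short lacI and lacZα fragments are also annotated and appear to be backbone remnants.

The TRAF3 coding sequence spans roughly 1.7 kb and is flanked on both sides by attL-type recombination sites. The automated annotation labels both of them attL3, so the exact site identities should not be taken from the feature table alone. These sites allow an LR Clonase reaction to move the ORF into any compatible Gateway destination vector, which then supplies the promoter, tags and selection needed for the intended host. The record lists no promoter for the insert. rrnB T1 and T2 terminators upstream of the cassette insulate it from read-through transcription, and a T7 promoter sits beyond the 3′ att site, pointing back toward the insert. The clone is in the "closed" configuration, with a stop codon immediately after the ORF, so it yields native or N-terminally tagged protein but not C-terminal fusions.

TRAF3 encodes an adaptor and E3 ubiquitin ligase component that regulates NF-κB and MAP kinase signalling, B-cell survival and antiviral responses. This wild-type clone is associated with a study on the systematic functional testing of rare cancer variants.
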