Addgene plasmid #81755: pDONR223_TRAF3_WT
Purpose: Gateway Donor vector containing TRAF3 , part of the Target Accelerator Plasmid Collection.
Depositing lab: Jesse Boehm & William Hahn & David Root. Depositing organization: Broad Institute. Publication: Systematic Functional Interrogation of Rare Cancer Variants Identifies Oncogenic Alleles. Kim E, Ilic N, Shrestha Y, Zou L, Kamburov A, Zhu C, Yang X, Lubonja R, Tran N, Nguyen C, Lawrence MS, Piccioni F, Bagul M, Doench JG, Chouinard CR, Wu X, Hogstrom L, Natoli T, Tamayo P, Horn H, Corsello SM, Lage K, Root DE, Subramanian A, Golub TR, Getz G, Boehm JS, Hahn WC. Cancer Discov. 2016 Jul;6(7):714-26. doi: 10.1158/2159-8290.CD-16-0160. Epub 2016 May 4. PubMed 27147599.
Backbone
  Vector backbone: pDONR223
  Backbone manufacturer: Invitrogen
  Backbone size w/o insert (bp): 2790
  Vector type: Gateway Entry vector
Growth in bacteria
  Bacterial resistance: Spectinomycin, 50 μg/mL
  Growth temperature: 37°C
  Growth strain: DH5alpha
  Copy number: High Copy
Gene/Insert
  Gene/Insert name: TRAF3 (alt name: NM_003300.3)
  Species: H. sapiens (human)
  Mutation: WT
  Entrez Gene: TRAF3 (a.k.a. CAP-1, CAP1, CD40bp, CRAF1, IIAE5, LAP1, RNF118)
  Promoter: None
  Cloning method: Gateway Cloning
  Sequencing primers: 5′ M13pUC-fwd; 3′ M13-Rev
Terms and licenses: Academic/Nonprofit Terms; Industry Terms: Not Available to Industry
Depositor comments: Closed state: stop codon immediately follows insert
How to cite: pDONR223_TRAF3_WT was a gift from Jesse Boehm & William Hahn & David Root (Addgene plasmid # 81755 ; http://n2t.net/addgene:81755 ; RRID:Addgene_81755)
