>Addgene plasmid #81755 | pDONR223_TRAF3_WT | depositor partial sequence | sequence record 155074 | Insert sequence
ATGGAGTCGAGTAAAAAGATGGACTCTCCTGGCGCGCTGCAGACTAACCCGCCGCTAAAGCTGCACACTG
ACCGCAGTGCTGGGACGCCAGTTTTTGTCCCTGAACAAGGAGGTTACAAGGAAAAGTTTGTGAAGACCGT
GGAGGACAAGTACAAGTGTGAGAAGTGCCACCTGGTGCTGTGCAGCCCGAAGCAGACCGAGTGTGGGCAC
CGCTTCTGCGAGAGCTGCATGGCGGCCCTGCTGAGCTCTTCAAGTCCAAAATGTACAGCGTGTCAAGAGA
GCATCGTTAAAGATAAGGTGTTTAAGGATAATTGCTGCAAGAGAGAAATTCTGGCTCTTCAGATCTATTG
TCGGAATGAAAGCAGAGGTTGTGCAGAGCAGTTAATGCTGGGACATCTGCTGGTGCATTTAAAAAATGAT
TGCCATTTTGAAGAACTTCCATGTGTGCGTCCTGACTGCAAAGAAAAGGTCTTGAGGAAAGACCTGCGAG
ACCACGTGGAGAAGGCGTGTAAATACCGGGAAGCCACATGCAGCCACTGCAAGAGTCAGGTTCCGATGAT
CGCGCTGCAGAAACACGAAGACACCGACTGTCCCTGCGTGGTGGTGTCCTGCCCTCACAAGTGCAGCGTC
CAGACTCTCCTGAGGAGCGAGTTGAGTGCACACTTGTCAGAGTGTGTCAATGCCCCCAGCACCTGTAGTT
TTAAGCGCTATGGCTGCGTTTTTCAGGGGACAAACCAGCAGATCAAGGCCCACGAGGCCAGCTCCGCCGT
GCAGCACGTCAACCTGCTGAAGGAGTGGAGCAACTCGCTCGAAAAGAAGGTTTCCTTGTTGCAGAATGAA
AGTGTAGAAAAAAACAAGAGCATACAAAGTTTGCACAATCAGATATGTAGCTTTGAAATTGAAATTGAGA
GACAAAAGGAAATGCTTCGAAATAATGAATCCAAAATCCTTCATTTACAGCGAGTGATAGACAGCCAAGC
AGAGAAACTGAAGGAGCTTGACAAGGAGATCCGACCCTTCCGGCAGAACTGGGAGGAAGCAGACAGCATG
AAGAGCAGCGTGGAGTCCCTCCAGAACCGCGTGACCGAGCTGGAGAGCGTGGACAAGAGCGCGGGGCAAG
TGGCTCGGAACACAGGCCTGCTGGAGTCCCAGCTGAGCCGGCATGACCAGATGCTGAGTGTGCACGACAT
CCGCCTAGCCGACATGGACCTGCGCTTCCAGGTCCTGGAGACCGCCAGCTACAATGGAGTGCTCATCTGG
AAGATTCGCGACTACAAGCGGCGGAAGCAGGAGGCCGTCATGGGGAAGACCCTGTCCCTTTACAGCCAGC
CTTTCTACACTGGTTACTTTGGCTATAAGATGTGTGCCAGGGTCTACCTGAACGGGGACGGGATGGGGAA
GGGGACGCACTTGTCGCTGTTTTTTGTCATCATGCGTGGAGAATATGATGCCCTGCTTCCTTGGCCGTTT
AAGCAGAAAGTGACACTCATGCTGATGGATCAGGGGTCCTCTCGACGTCATTTGGGAGATGCATTCAAGC
CCGACCCCAACAGCAGCAGCTTCAAGAAGCCCACTGGAGAGATGAATATCGCCTCTGGCTGCCCAGTCTT
TGTGGCCCAAACTGTTCTAGAAAATGGGACATATATTAAAGATGATACAATTTTTATTAAAGTCATAGTG
GATACTTCGGATCTGCCCGATCCC
