>Addgene plasmid #81755 | pDONR223_TRAF3_WT | addgene partial sequence | sequence record 160386 | M13-F20 5'-TGTAAAACGACGGCCAGT-3'
TTTTATTTTGACTGATAGTGACCTGTTCGTTGCAACAAATTGATGAGCAATGCTTTTTTATAATGCCAAC
TTTGTACAAAAAAGTTGGCACCATGGAGTCGAGTAAAAAGATGGACTCTCCTGGCGCGCTGCAGACTAAC
CCGCCGCTAAAGCTGCACACTGACCGCAGTGCTGGGACGCCAGTTTTTGTCCCTGAACAAGGAGGTTACA
AGGAAAAGTTTGTGAAGACCGTGGAGGACAAGTACAAGTGTGAGAAGTGCCACCTGGTGCTGTGCAGCCC
GAAGCAGACCGAGTGTGGGCACCGCTTCTGCGAGAGCTGCATGGCGGCCCTGCTGAGCTCTTCAAGTCCA
AAATGTACAGCGTGTCAAGAGAGCATCGTTAAAGATAAGGTGTTTAAGGATAATTGCTGCAAGAGAGAAA
TTCTGGCTCTTCAGATCTATTGTCGGAATGAAAGCAGAGGTTGTGCAGAGCAGTTAATGCTGGGACATCT
GCTGGTGCATTTAAAAAATGATTGCCATTTTGAAGAACTTCCATGTGTGCGTCCTGACTGCAAAGAAAAG
GTCTTGAGGAAAGACCTGCGAGACCACGTGGAGAAGGCGTGTAAATACCGGGAAGCCACATGCAGCCACT
GCAAGAGTCAGGTTCCGATGATCGCGCTGCAGAAACACGAAGACACCGACTGTCCCTGCGTGGTGGTGTC
CTGCCCTCACAAGTGCAGCGTCCAGACTCTCCTGAGGAGCGAGTTGAGTGCACACTTGTCAGAGTGTGTC
AATGCCCCCAGCACCTGTAGTTTTAAGCGCTATGGCTGCGTTTTTCAGGGGACAAACCAGCAGATCAAGG
CCCACGAGGCCAGCTCCGCCGTGCAGCACGTCAACCTGCTGAAGGAGTGGAGCAACTCGCTCGAAAAGAA
GGTTTCCTTGTTGCAGAATGAAAGTGTAGAAAAAAACAAGAGCATACAAAGTTTGCACAATCAGATATGT
AGCTTTGAAATTGAAATTGAGAGACAAAAGGAAATGCTTCGAAA
